>Addgene plasmid #58394 | pCMV-HA-mIFITM3-C71,105A | addgene partial sequence | sequence record 98709 | pcDL-F 5'-GTTGCCTTTACTTCTAGGCCT-3'
CTCTAAAAGCTGCGGAATTGTACCCGCGGGCCCACCATGTACCCATACGATGTTCCAGATTACGCTCTTA
TGGCCATGGAGGCCCGAATTCCCATGAACCACACTTCTCAAGCCTTCATCACCGCTGCCAGTGGAGGACA
GCCCCCAAACTACGAAAGAATCAAGGAAGAATATGAGGTGGCTGAGATGGGGGCACCGCACGGATCGGCT
TCTGTCAGAACTACTGTGATCAACATGCCCAGAGAGGTGTCGGTGCCTGACCATGTGGTCTGGTCCCTGT
TCAATACACTCTTCATGAACTTCGCATGCCTGGGCTTCATAGCCTATGCCTACTCCGTGAAGTCTAGGGA
TCGGAAGATGGTGGGTGATGTGACTGGAGCCCAGGCCTACGCCTCCACTGCTAAGGCACTGAACATCAGC
ACCTTGGTCCTCAGCATCCTGATGGTTGTTATCACCATTGTTAGTGTCATCATCATTGTTCTTAACGCTC
AAAACCTTCACACTTAAGTCGACCGAGATCTCTCGAGGTACCGCGGCCGCGGGGATCCAGACATGATAAG
ATACATTGATGAGTTTGGACAAACCACAACTAGAATGCAGTGAAAAAAATGCTTTATTTGTGAAATTTGT
GATGCTATTGCTTTATTTGTAACCATTATAAGCTGCAATAAACAAGTTAACAACAACAATTGCATTCATT
TTATGTTTCAGGTTCAGGGGGAGGTGTGGGAGGTTTTTTCGGATCCTCTAGAGTCGATCTGCAGGCATGC
TAGCTTGGCGTAATCATGGTCATAGCTGTTTCCTGTGTGAAATTGTTATCCGCTCACAATTCCACACAAC
ATACGAGCCGGAAGCATAAAGTGTAAAGCCTGGGGTGCCTAATGAGTGAGCTAACTCACATTAATTGCGT
TGCGCTCACTGCC
