>Addgene plasmid #58394 | pCMV-HA-mIFITM3-C71,105A | addgene partial sequence | sequence record 98725 | EBV-rev 5'-GTGGTTTGTCCAAACTCATC-3'
GTCTGGATCCCCGCGGCCGCGGTACCTCGAGAGATCTCGGTCGACTTAAGTGTGAAGGTTTTGAGCGTTA
AGAACAATGATGATGACACTAACAATGGTGATAACAACCATCAGGATGCTGAGGACCAAGGTGCTGATGT
TCAGTGCCTTAGCAGTGGAGGCGTAGGCCTGGGCTCCAGTCACATCACCCACCATCTTCCGATCCCTAGA
CTTCACGGAGTAGGCATAGGCTATGAAGCCCAGGCATGCGAAGTTCATGAAGAGTGTATTGAACAGGGAC
CAGACCACATGGTCAGGCACCGACACCTCTCTGGGCATGTTGATCACAGTAGTTCTGACAGAAGCCGATC
CGTGCGGTGCCCCCATCTCAGCCACCTCATATTCTTCCTTGATTCTTTCGTAGTTTGGGGGCTGTCCTCC
ACTGGCAGCGGTGATGAAGGCTTGAGAAGTGTGGTTCATGGGAATTCGGGCCTCCATGGCCATAAGAGCG
TAATCTGGAACATCGTATGGGTACATGGTGGGCCCGCGGGTACAATTCCGCAGCTTTTAGAGCAGAAGTA
ACACTTCCGTACAGGCCTAGAAGTAAAGGCAACATCCACTGAGGAGCAGTTCTTTGATTTGCACCACCAC
CGGATCCGGGACCTGAAATAAAAGACAAAAAGACTAAACTTACCAGTTAACTTTCTGGTTTTTCAGTTCC
TCTAGTACCGGATCCTCTAGAGTCCGGAGGCTGGATCGGTCCCGGTGTCTTCTATGGAGGTCAAAACAGC
GTGGATGGCGTCTCCAGGCGATCTGACGGTTCACTAAACGAGCTCTGCTTATATAGACCTCCCACCGTAC
ACGCCTACCGCCCATTTGCGTCAATGGGGCGGAGTTGTTACGACATTTTGGAAAGTCCCGTTGATTTTGG
TGCCAAAACAAACTCCCATTGACGTCAATGGGGTGGAGACTTGGAAATCCCCGTGAGTCAAACCGCTATC
CACGCCCATTGATGTACTGCCAAAACCGCATCACCATGGTAATAGCGATGACTAATACGTAGATGTACTG
CCAAGTAGGAAAGTCCCATAAGGTCATGTACTGGGCATAATGCCAGGCGGGCCATTTACCGTCATTGA
