[The description below was written by a language model from this plasmid's Addgene catalogue record.]
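Description:
pCMV-HA-mIFITM3-C71,105A is a mammalian expression plasmid built on the commercial pCMV-HA backbone, with a total size of about 4.2 kb, of which roughly 3.8 kb is vector. It is propagated in E. coli as a high-copy plasmid under ampicillin selection. The record does not list a mammalian selection marker or give a feature table, so elements such as the bacterial origin and polyadenylation signal are not explicitly documented here.

The insert is the mouse Ifitm3 coding sequence (interferon-induced transmembrane protein 3), cloned between the EcoRI and SalI sites, both of which were retained. Transcription is driven by the cytomegalovirus immediate-early promoter, which gives strong constitutive expression in most mammalian cell lines. The backbone supplies an HA epitope fused in frame to the N terminus of the protein, allowing detection or immunoprecipitation with anti-HA antibodies. The insert carries two point substitutions, converting cysteines 71 and 105 to alanine.

The associated study concerns S-palmitoylation of IFITM3 and its role in the protein's antiviral activity. Replacing cysteines with alanine removes the thiol groups needed for this lipid modification, so this double mutant most plausibly serves as a partially palmitoylation-deficient variant. It would be compared with wild-type IFITM3 and other cysteine mutants in transfected cells to examine how individual sites contribute to lipidation and antiviral function. The record itself states only that the plasmid is used to express HA-tagged murine IFITM3-C71,105A in mammalian cells.
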