Addgene plasmid #58394: pCMV-HA-mIFITM3-C71,105A
Purpose: Expressed murine IFITM3-C71,105A with an N-terminal HA tag in mammalian cells
Depositing lab: Howard Hang & Jacob Yount. Depositing organization: Rockefeller University. Publication: Palmitoylome profiling reveals S-palmitoylation-dependent antiviral activity of IFITM3. Yount JS, Moltedo B, Yang YY, Charron G, Moran TM, Lopez CB, Hang HC. Nat Chem Biol. 2010 Aug;6(8):610-4. doi: 10.1038/nchembio.405. Epub 2010 Jul 4. PubMed 20601941.
Backbone
  Vector backbone: pCMV-HA
  Backbone manufacturer: clontech
  Backbone size w/o insert (bp): 3800
  Total vector size (bp): 4211
  Vector type: Mammalian Expression
Growth in bacteria
  Bacterial resistance: Ampicillin, 100 μg/mL
  Growth temperature: 37°C
  Growth strain: DH5alpha
  Copy number: High Copy
Gene/Insert
  Gene/Insert name: IFITM3
  Species: M. musculus (mouse)
  Mutation: Cysteines 71 and 105 to Alanine
  Entrez Gene: Ifitm3 (a.k.a. 1110004C05Rik, Cd225, Cdw217, DSPA2b, Fgls, IP15, mil-1)
  Promoter: CMV IE
  Tag / fusion protein: HA (N terminal on backbone)
  Cloning method: Restriction Enzyme; 5′ cloning site EcoRI (not destroyed); 3′ cloning site SalI (not destroyed)
  Sequencing primers: 5′ GATCCGGTACTAGAGGAACTGAAAAAC
Terms and licenses: Academic/Nonprofit Terms; Industry Terms: Not Available to Industry
How to cite: pCMV-HA-mIFITM3-C71,105A was a gift from Howard Hang & Jacob Yount (Addgene plasmid # 58394 ; http://n2t.net/addgene:58394 ; RRID:Addgene_58394)
